>Addgene plasmid #89864 | pet151D-TOPO-BROX 1-411; L212D | addgene full sequence | sequence record 177422 | Addgene NGS Result
CAAGGAGATGGCGCCCAACAGTCCCCCGGCCACGGGGCCTGCCACCATACCCACGCCGAAACAAGCGCTC
ATGAGCCCGAAGTGGCGAGCCCGATCTTCCCCATCGGTGATGTCGGCGATATAGGCGCCAGCAACCGCAC
CTGTGGCGCCGGTGATGCCGGCCACGATGCGTCCGGCGTAGAGGATCGAGATCTCGATCCCGCGAAATTA
ATACGACTCACTATAGGGGAATTGTGAGCGGATAACAATTCCCCTCTAGAAATAATTTTGTTTAACTTTA
AGAAGGAGATATACATATGCATCATCACCATCACCATGGTAAGCCTATCCCTAACCCTCTCCTCGGTCTC
GATTCTACGGAAAACCTGTATTTTCAGGGAATTGATCCCTTCACCATGACCCATTGGTTTCATAGGAACC
CATTAAAAGCCACAGCTCCTGTGTCTTTTAATTACTATGGTGTAGTCACTGGCCCTTCTGCTTCAAAAAT
ATGCAATGACTTGAGGTCATCCAGGGCACGACTCCTTGAACTGTTCACTGATTTGAGCTGTAATCCAGAA
ATGATGAAGAATGCAGCAGATTCATATTTCTCACTTTTACAAGGTTTCATAAATTCTTTGGATGAATCTA
CCCAAGAAAGCAAGTTACGATATATTCAAAATTTCAAGTGGACTGATACATTGCAAGGACAGGTTCCAAG
TGCCCAGCAGGATGCTGTTTTTGAATTAATTTCCATGGGATTTAATGTAGCTTTATGGTATACCAAATAT
GCTTCAAGACTGGCTGGAAAAGAAAATATAACAGAAGATGAAGCAAAAGAAGTTCATCGAAGCCTAAAGA
TTGCAGCTGGGATTTTTAAACATTTAAAGGAAAGTCATCTCCCAAAACTCATTACACCTGCGGAAAAAGG
AAGAGATTTAGAGTCACGACTCATAGAAGCATACGTTATTCAATGTCAGGCTGAAGCTCAAGAAGTAACA
ATTGCTCGAGCAATTGAACTAAAACATGCTCCTGGACTAATTGCTGCAGATGCGTATGAAACAGCCAATT
TCTATCAAAAAGCTGATCATACTTTATCCAGTTTGGAGCCTGCATATTCTGCCAAATGGAGAAAATATCT
TCACTTGAAGATGTGTTTCTACACAGCTTATGCTTACTGTTACCATGGTGAGACTTTATTGGCTAGTGAT
AAATGCGGTGAAGCAATCAGGTCTCTCCAAGAAGCAGAAAAATTGTATGCAAAGGCAGAAGCACTGTGTA
AAGAATATGGAGAAACCAAAGGACCTGGACCAACAGTCAAACCTTCAGGACATCTGTTCTTTAGGAAACT
TGGAAACCTTGTGAAGAACACCCTAGAAAAATGTCAGAGAGAAAATGGATTTATTTACTTTCAAAAAATT
CCAACAGAAGCCCCACAGCTGGAACTCAAAGCAAATTATGGTCTCGTAGAGCCTATACCTTTCGAATTTC
CTCCTACAAGTGTTCAGTGGACACCAGAAACATTGGCTGCATTTGATCTCACCAAAAGACCCAAGGATGA
CAGTACTAAACCCAAACCAGAAGAAGAAGTGAAACCTGTGAAAGAACCAGACATCAAACCTCAAAAGGAC
ACTGGGTGCTACATCTCCTAACATATGAAGGGCGAGCTCAGATCCGGCTGCTAACAAAGCCCGAAAGGAA
GCTGAGTTGGCTGCTGCCACCGCTGAGCAATAACTAGCATAACCCCTTGGGGCCTCTAAACGGGTCTTGA
GGGGTTTTTTGCTGAAAGGAGGAACTATATCCGGATATCCCGCAAGAGGCCCGGCAGTACCGGCATAACC
AAGCCTATGCCTACAGCATCCAGGGTGACGGTGCCGAGGATGACGATGAGCGCATTGTTAGATTTCATAC
ACGGTGCCTGACTGCGTTAGCAATTTAACTATGATAAACTACCGCATTAAAGCTAGCTTATCGATGATAA
GCTGTCAAACATGAGAATTAATTCTTGAAGACGAAAGGGCCTCGTGATACGCCTATTTTTATAGGTTAAT
GTCATGATAATAATGGTTTCTTAGACGTCAGGTGGCACTTTTCGGGGAAATGTGCGCGGAACCCCTATTT
GTTTATTTTTCTAAATACATTCAAATATGTATCCGCTCATGAGACAATAACCCTGATAAATGCTTCAATA
ATATTGAAAAAGGAAGAGTATGAGTATTCAACATTTCCGTGTCGCCCTTATTCCCTTTTTTGCGGCATTT
TGCCTTCCTGTTTTTGCTCACCCAGAAACGCTGGTGAAAGTAAAAGATGCTGAAGATCAGTTGGGTGCAC
GAGTGGGTTACATCGAACTGGATCTCAACAGCGGTAAGATCCTTGAGAGTTTTCGCCCCGAAGAACGTTT
TCCAATGATGAGCACTTTTAAAGTTCTGCTATGTGGCGCGGTATTATCCCGTGTTGACGCCGGGCAAGAG
CAACTCGGTCGCCGCATACACTATTCTCAGAATGACTTGGTTGAGTACTCACCAGTCACAGAAAAGCATC
TTACGGATGGCATGACAGTAAGAGAATTATGCAGTGCTGCCATAACCATGAGTGATAACACTGCGGCCAA
CTTACTTCTGACAACGATCGGAGGACCGAAGGAGCTAACCGCTTTTTTGCACAACATGGGGGATCATGTA
ACTCGCCTTGATCGTTGGGAACCGGAGCTGAATGAAGCCATACCAAACGACGAGCGTGACACCACGATGC
CTGCAGCAATGGCAACAACGTTGCGCAAACTATTAACTGGCGAACTACTTACTCTAGCTTCCCGGCAACA
ATTAATAGACTGGATGGAGGCGGATAAAGTTGCAGGACCACTTCTGCGCTCGGCCCTTCCGGCTGGCTGG
TTTATTGCTGATAAATCTGGAGCCGGTGAGCGTGGGTCTCGCGGTATCATTGCAGCACTGGGGCCAGATG
GTAAGCCCTCCCGTATCGTAGTTATCTACACGACGGGGAGTCAGGCAACTATGGATGAACGAAATAGACA
GATCGCTGAGATAGGTGCCTCACTGATTAAGCATTGGTAACTGTCAGACCAAGTTTACTCATATATACTT
TAGATTGATTTAAAACTTCATTTTTAATTTAAAAGGATCTAGGTGAAGATCCTTTTTGATAATCTCATGA
CCAAAATCCCTTAACGTGAGTTTTCGTTCCACTGAGCGTCAGACCCCGTAGAAAAGATCAAAGGATCTTC
TTGAGATCCTTTTTTTCTGCGCGTAATCTGCTGCTTGCAAACAAAAAAACCACCGCTACCAGCGGTGGTT
TGTTTGCCGGATCAAGAGCTACCAACTCTTTTTCCGAAGGTAACTGGCTTCAGCAGAGCGCAGATACCAA
ATACTGTCCTTCTAGTGTAGCCGTAGTTAGGCCACCACTTCAAGAACTCTGTAGCACCGCCTACATACCT
CGCTCTGCTAATCCTGTTACCAGTGGCTGCTGCCAGTGGCGATAAGTCGTGTCTTACCGGGTTGGACTCA
AGACGATAGTTACCGGATAAGGCGCAGCGGTCGGGCTGAACGGGGGGTTCGTGCACACAGCCCAGCTTGG
AGCGAACGACCTACACCGAACTGAGATACCTACAGCGTGAGCTATGAGAAAGCGCCACGCTTCCCGAAGG
GAGAAAGGCGGACAGGTATCCGGTAAGCGGCAGGGTCGGAACAGGAGAGCGCACGAGGGAGCTTCCAGGG
GGAAACGCCTGGTATCTTTATAGTCCTGTCGGGTTTCGCCACCTCTGACTTGAGCGTCGATTTTTGTGAT
GCTCGTCAGGGGGGCGGAGCCTATGGAAAAACGCCAGCAACGCGGCCTTTTTACGGTTCCTGGCCTTTTG
CTGGCCTTTTGCTCACATGTTCTTTCCTGCGTTATCCCCTGATTCTGTGGATAACCGTATTACCGCCTTT
GAGTGAGCTGATACCGCTCGCCGCAGCCGAACGACCGAGCGCAGCGAGTCAGTGAGCGAGGAAGCGGAAG
AGCGCCTGATGCGGTATTTTCTCCTTACGCATCTGTGCGGTATTTCACACCGCAATGGTGCACTCTCAGT
ACAATCTGCTCTGATGCCGCATAGTTAAGCCAGTATACACTCCGCTATCGCTACGTGACTGGGTCATGGC
TGCGCCCCGACACCCGCCAACACCCGCTGACGCGCCCTGACGGGCTTGTCTGCTCCCGGCATCCGCTTAC
AGACAAGCTGTGACCGTCTCCGGGAGCTGCATGTGTCAGAGGTTTTCACCGTCATCACCGAAACGCGCGA
GGCAGCTGCGGTAAAGCTCATCAGCGTGGTCGTGAAGCGATTCACAGATGTCTGCCTGTTCATCCGCGTC
CAGCTCGTTGAGTTTCTCCAGAAGCGTTAATGTCTGGCTTCTGATAAAGCGGGCCATGTTAAGGGCGGTT
TTTTCCTGTTTGGTCACTGATGCCTCCGTGTAAGGGGGATTTCTGTTCATGGGGGTAATGATACCGATGA
AACGAGAGAGGATGCTCACGATACGGGTTACTGATGATGAACATGCCCGGTTACTGGAACGTTGTGAGGG
TAAACAACTGGCGGTATGGATGCGGCGGGACCAGAGAAAAATCACTCAGGGTCAATGCCAGCGCTTCGTT
AATACAGATGTAGGTGTTCCACAGGGTAGCCAGCAGCATCCTGCGATGCAGATCCGGAACATAATGGTGC
AGGGCGCTGACTTCCGCGTTTCCAGACTTTACGAAACACGGAAACCGAAGACCATTCATGTTGTTGCTCA
GGTCGCAGACGTTTTGCAGCAGCAGTCGCTTCACGTTCGCTCGCGTATCGGTGATTCATTCTGCTAACCA
GTAAGGCAACCCCGCCAGCCTAGCCGGGTCCTCAACGACAGGAGCACGATCATGCGCACCCGTGGCCAGG
ACCCAACGCTGCCCGAGATGCGCCGCGTGCGGCTGCTGGAGATGGCGGACGCGATGGATATGTTCTGCCA
AGGGTTGGTTTGCGCATTCACAGTTCTCCGCAAGAATTGATTGGCTCCAATTCTTGGAGTGGTGAATCCG
TTAGCGAGGTGTCGCCGGCTTCCATTCAGGTCGAGGTGGCCCGGCTCCATGCACCGCGACGCAACGCGGG
GAGGCAGACAAGGTATAGGGCGGCGCCTACAATCCATGCCAACCCGTTCCATGTGCTCGCCGAGGCGGCA
TAAATCGCCGTGACGATCAGCGGTCCAATGATCGAAGTTAGGCTGGTAAGAGCCGCGAGCGATCCTTGAA
GCTGTCCCTGATGGTCGTCATCTACCTGCCTGGACAGCATGGCCTGCAACGCGGGCATCCCGATGCCGCC
GGAAGCGAGAAGAATCATAATGGGGAAGGCCATCCAGCCTCGCGTCGCGAACGCCAGCAAGACGTAGCCC
AGCGCGTCGGCCGCCATGCCGGCGATAATGGCCTGCTTCTCGCCGAAACGTTTGGTGGCGGGACCAGTGA
CGAAGGCTTGAGCGAGGGCGTGCAAGATTCCGAATACCGCAAGCGACAGGCCGATCATCGTCGCGCTCCA
GCGAAAGCGGTCCTCGCCGAAAATGACCCAGAGCGCTGCCGGCACCTGTCCTACGAGTTGCATGATAAAG
AAGACAGTCATAAGTGCGGCGACGATAGTCATGCCCCGCGCCCACCGGAAGGAGCTGACTGGGTTGAAGG
CTCTCAAGGGCATCGGTCGAGATCCCGGTGCCTAATGAGTGAGCTAACTTACATTAATTGCGTTGCGCTC
ACTGCCCGCTTTCCAGTCGGGAAACCTGTCGTGCCAGCTGCATTAATGAATCGGCCAACGCGCGGGGAGA
GGCGGTTTGCGTATTGGGCGCCAGGGTGGTTTTTCTTTTCACCAGTGAGACGGGCAACAGCTGATTGCCC
TTCACCGCCTGGCCCTGAGAGAGTTGCAGCAAGCGGTCCACGCTGGTTTGCCCCAGCAGGCGAAAATCCT
GTTTGATGGTGGTTAACGGCGGGATATAACATGAGCTGTCTTCGGTATCGTCGTATCCCACTACCGAGAT
ATCCGCACCAACGCGCAGCCCGGACTCGGTAATGGCGCGCATTGCGCCCAGCGCCATCTGATCGTTGGCA
ACCAGCATCGCAGTGGGAACGATGCCCTCATTCAGCATTTGCATGGTTTGTTGAAAACCGGACATGGCAC
TCCAGTCGCCTTCCCGTTCCGCTATCGGCTGAATTTGATTGCGAGTGAGATATTTATGCCAGCCAGCCAG
ACGCAGACGCGCCGAGACAGAACTTAATGGGCCCGCTAACAGCGCGATTTGCTGGTGACCCAATGCGACC
AGATGCTCCACGCCCAGTCGCGTACCGTCTTCATGGGAGAAAATAATACTGTTGATGGGTGTCTGGTCAG
AGACATCAAGAAATAACGCCGGAACATTAGTGCAGGCAGCTTCCACAGCAATGGCATCCTGGTCATCCAG
CGGATAGTTAATGATCAGCCCACTGACGCGTTGCGCGAGAAGATTGTGCACCGCCGCTTTACAGGCTTCG
ACGCCGCTTCGTTCTACCATCGACACCACCACGCTGGCACCCAGTTGATCGGCGCGAGATTTAATCGCCG
CGACAATTTGCGACGGCGCGTGCAGGGCCAGACTGGAGGTGGCAACGCCAATCAGCAACGACTGTTTGCC
CGCCAGTTGTTGTGCCACGCGGTTGGGAATGTAATTCAGCTCCGCCATCGCCGCTTCCACTTTTTCCCGC
GTTTTCGCAGAAACGTGGCTGGCCTGGTTCACCACGCGGGAAACGGTCTGATAAGAGACACCGGCATACT
CTGCGACATCGTATAACGTTACTGGTTTCACATTCACCACCCTGAATTGACTCTCTTCCGGGCGCTATCA
TGCCATACCGCGAAAGGTTTTGCGCCATTCGATGGTGTCCGGGATCTCGACGCTCTCCCTTATGCGACTC
CTGCATTAGGAAGCAGCCCAGTAGTAGGTTGAGGCCGTTGAGCACCGCCGCCGCAAGGAATGGTGCATG
Features (pLannotate 1.2.2; 21 found; start..end, strand, type, name):
    209..227     +  promoter       T7 promoter: promoter for bacteriophage T7 RNA polymerase
    228..252     +  protein_bind   lac operator: The lac repressor binds to the lac operator to inhibit transcription in E. coli. This inhibition can be relieved by adding lactose or isopropyl-β-D-thiogalactopyranoside (IPTG). lac repressor encoded by lacI
    267..289     +  RBS            RBS: efficient ribosome binding site from bacteriophage T7 gene 10 (Olins and Rangwala, 1989)
    318..359     +  CDS            V5 tag: epitope tag from simian virus 5
    360..379     +  CDS            TEV site (fragment): tobacco etch virus (TEV) protease recognition and cleavage site
    396..1628    +  CDS            BROX: BROX_HUMAN - Also known as BROFTI, C1orf58. Experimental evidence at protein level: Swiss-Prot protein existence level 1. From Homo sapiens (Human).
   1657..1706    +  CDS            SET1 (fragment): solubility-enhancement tag derived from T7 phage gene 10B
   1714..1761    +  terminator     T7 terminator: transcription terminator for bacteriophage T7 RNA polymerase
   1784..1888    -  CDS            TcR (fragment): tetracycline efflux protein; tet; confers resistance to tetracycline
   1945..1968    -  promoter       tet promoter (fragment): E. coli promoter for tetracycline efflux protein gene
   2085..2189    +  promoter       AmpR promoter: bla
   2190..3050    +  CDS            AmpR: β-lactamase; bla; confers resistance to ampicillin, carbenicillin, and related antibiotics
   3221..3809    +  rep_origin     ori: high-copy-number ColE1/pMB1/pBR322/pUC origin of replication
   3995..4134    -  misc_feature   bom: basis of mobility region from pBR322
   4236..4427    -  CDS            rop: Rop protein, which maintains plasmids at low copy number; rop
   4444..4824    +  CDS            YPB1_ECOLX: Protein predicted: Swiss-Prot protein existence level 4. From Escherichia coli.
   5066..5690    -  CDS            TcR (fragment): tetracycline efflux protein; tet; confers resistance to tetracycline
   5705..5726    -  protein_bind   CAP binding site: CAP binding activates transcription in the presence of cAMP. E. coli catabolite activator protein
   5739..6821    -  CDS            lacI: lac repressor; lacI; The lac repressor binds to the lac operator to inhibit transcription in E. coli. This inhibition can be relieved by adding lactose or isopropyl-β-D-thiogalactopyranoside (IPTG).
   6822..6899    -  promoter       lacI promoter: lacI
   6907..187     -  CDS            TcR (fragment) (across the origin): tetracycline efflux protein; tet; confers resistance to tetracycline
