[The description below was written by a language model from this plasmid's Addgene catalogue record and pLannotate feature annotations shown in this document.]
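Description:
pet151D-TOPO-BROX 1-411; L212D is a bacterial expression plasmid of about 7 kb, built on the Invitrogen pET151/D-TOPO backbone, that produces full-length human BROX (residues 1–411) carrying a leucine-to-aspartate substitution at position 212. The roughly 1.2 kb BROX coding sequence was inserted by TOPO cloning downstream of a T7 promoter with an adjacent lac operator and the efficient phage T7 gene 10 ribosome binding site, and transcription ends at a T7 terminator. Because the backbone also carries lacI with its own promoter, expression is repressed until IPTG is added and requires an E. coli host that supplies T7 RNA polymerase. The catalogue lists N-terminal His and V5 tags contributed by the backbone. The feature table annotates the V5 epitope and a partial match to a TEV protease site directly upstream of BROX, which would allow tag removal after purification, but it does not separately annotate the His tag.

The plasmid is maintained through a ColE1/pBR322-type origin accompanied by the bom region and the rop gene, which tends to keep copy number low (the record lists copy number as unknown), and it is selected with ampicillin via the β-lactamase gene and its promoter. Several tetracycline-resistance fragments, a tet promoter fragment and a short match to a T7 gene 10B solubility tag are annotated. These appear to be pBR322-derived or vector remnants rather than functional elements.

The associated publication concerns the structure of the Bro1 domain protein BROX and functional analysis of the ALIX Bro1 domain in HIV-1 budding, so this construct presumably served to make recombinant mutant protein for such studies. The record does not state the specific effect of L212D.
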