Addgene plasmid #89864: pet151D-TOPO-BROX 1-411; L212D
Purpose: Expresses full length human BROX with mutation L212D in bacteria; internal ID WISP11-300
Depositing lab: Wesley Sundquist. Depositing organization: University of Utah. Publication: Structure of the Bro1 domain protein BROX and functional analyses of the ALIX Bro1 domain in HIV-1 budding. Zhai Q, Landesman MB, Robinson H, Sundquist WI, Hill CP. PLoS One. 2011;6(12):e27466. doi: 10.1371/journal.pone.0027466. Epub 2011 Dec 5. PubMed 22162750.
Backbone
  Vector backbone: pet151D-TOPO
  Backbone manufacturer: Invitrogen
  Total vector size (bp): 6996
  Vector type: Bacterial Expression
Growth in bacteria
  Bacterial resistance: Ampicillin, 100 μg/mL
  Growth temperature: 37°C
  Growth strain: DH5alpha
  Copy number: Unknown
Gene/Insert
  Gene/Insert name: BROX
  Species: H. sapiens (human)
  Insert size (bp): 1236
  Mutation: mutated leucine 212 to aspartic acid
  Entrez Gene: BROX (a.k.a. C1orf58)
  Promoter: T7
  Tag / fusion protein: His Tag, V5 tag (N terminal on backbone)
  Cloning method: TOPO Cloning
  Sequencing primers: 5′ T7 forward; 3′ T7 term
Terms and licenses: Academic/Nonprofit Terms; Industry Terms: Not Available to Industry
How to cite: pet151D-TOPO-BROX 1-411; L212D was a gift from Wesley Sundquist (Addgene plasmid # 89864 ; http://n2t.net/addgene:89864 ; RRID:Addgene_89864)
